Addgene plasmid #133181: pOPS0540
Purpose: Reporter plasmid with a 12-nucleotide specific "barcode" sequence. This plasmid is not available as an individual bacterial stab, but can be requested as part of the Plasmid-ID Kit (Kit #1000000168 ).
Depositing lab: Philip Poole. Depositing organization: University of Oxford. Publication: Optimizing Rhizobium-legume symbioses by simultaneous measurement of rhizobial competitiveness and N2 fixation in nodules. Mendoza-Suarez MA, Geddes BA, Sanchez-Canizares C, Ramirez-Gonzalez RH, Kirchhelle C, Jorrin B, Poole PS. Proc Natl Acad Sci U S A. 2020 May 5;117(18):9822-9831. doi: 10.1073/pnas.1921225117. Epub 2020 Apr 21. PubMed 32317381.
Backbone
  Vector backbone: pOGG026 (Addgene ID 113992)
  Vector type: Bacterial Expression
Growth in bacteria
  Bacterial resistance: Kanamycin, 50 μg/mL
  Growth temperature: 37°C
  Growth strain: ST18 (S17 delta pir delta hemA)
  Copy number: Low Copy
Gene/Insert
  Gene/Insert name: PU module (PsNifH from pOGG043), SC module (sfGFP from pOGG037), and T module (GGCCAGTTCCTA and universal primer binding site)
  Species: Synthetic
  Mutation: Domesticated for Golden Gate cloning
  Cloning method: Unknown
Terms and licenses: Academic/Nonprofit Terms; Industry Terms: Not Available to Industry
Depositor comments: The only difference is the sequence: GGCCAGTTCCTA . Please note that this plasmid may require a unique bacterial strain, so make sure to confirm that you can also obtain the appropriate growth strain. Please contact us or contact our distributors if you have any questions. This plasmid is not available as an individual bacterial stab, but can be requested as part of the Plasmid-ID Kit (Kit #1000000168 ).
How to cite: pOPS0540 was a gift from Philip Poole (Addgene plasmid # 133181)
