[The description below was written by a language model from this plasmid's Addgene catalogue record and pLannotate feature annotations shown in this document.]
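Description:
pOPS0540 is a low-copy, broad-host-range bacterial reporter plasmid of about 7 kb, built on the pOGG026 backbone by Golden Gate assembly of domesticated modules. Replication relies on the IncP (RK2-type) system, with oriV activated by the plasmid-encoded TrfA protein. An IncP oriT allows conjugative transfer from a mobilising donor, which fits the recorded propagation strain, a hemA-deficient S17 derivative. Selection is by kanamycin through the aphA1 (nptI) aminoglycoside phosphotransferase gene. Stable inheritance without antibiotic is supported by the RK2 par region: parA and parB are annotated as partition genes, and parD/parE form a toxin–antitoxin pair that eliminates plasmid-free segregants. The lambda t0 and rrnB T1 terminators flank the region containing the cloning site. Small annotated fragments of a Tn5 transposase, a CloDF13 origin and lacZα appear to be backbone or cloning remnants rather than functional parts.

The payload has three modules. The first is a promoter module carrying PsNifH, a nifH promoter taken from pOGG043. It is not annotated in the feature table but presumably lies in the unannotated stretch upstream of the reporter. The second is a coding module for superfolder GFP. The third is a terminal module containing a unique 12-nucleotide barcode next to a universal primer binding site. According to the depositor, the barcode is the only difference between this plasmid and its siblings in the Plasmid-ID kit. The associated publication title points to use in rhizobium–legume symbiosis. Differently barcoded plasmids would tag individual rhizobial strains so that amplifying and sequencing the barcodes measures competitiveness for nodule occupancy. GFP expressed from the nitrogenase gene promoter would report on nitrogen fixation within nodules.
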