Features (pLannotate 1.2.2; 14 found; start..end, strand, type, name):
      9..103     +  terminator     lambda t0 terminator: transcription terminator from phage lambda
    213..1025    +  CDS            aphA1: KKA1_ECOLX - Also known as nptI. Protein inferred from homology: Swiss-Prot protein existence level 3. Resistance to kanamycin and structurally-related aminoglycosides, including amikacin. From Escherichia coli.
   1179..1287    +  oriT           oriT: incP origin of transfer
   1348..2496    -  CDS            trfA: trans-acting replication protein that binds to and activates oriV
   2548..2829    -  CDS            tnpA (fragment): TN5P_ECOLX - Also known as tnp. Experimental evidence at protein level: Swiss-Prot protein existence level 1. Mediates transposition of transposon Tn5 by a 'cut and paste' mechanism. First, the monomeric transposase binds the 19 bp inverted DNA repeats flanking the transposon. Then, dimerization of the DNA- bound transposase creates a synaptic DNA complex. After nicking of the first DNA strand, excision of the transposon proceeds through a series of intermediates. The transposase then mediates the insertion of the transposon at a new site by strand transfer. The activity of the wild- type tran
   2889..3420    -  rep_origin     oriV: incP origin of replication
   3476..3511    -  rep_origin     CloDF13 ori (fragment): Plasmids containing the CloDF13 (CDF) origin of replication can be propagated in E. coli cells that contain additional plasmids with compatible origins.
   3635..3943    -  CDS            parE: PARE_ECOLX - Experimental evidence at protein level: Swiss-Prot protein existence level 1. Toxin component of a type II toxin-antitoxin (TA) system involved in plasmid partition. Acts by inhibiting DNA gyrase, converting supercoiled plasmid DNA into a singly cleaved linear form in an ATP-dependent fashion. To do so it probably interacts with one of the gyrase subunits. Gyrase inhibition is prevented by antitoxin ParD, and is reversed in vitro by incubation with ParD. In cells that have lost the plasmid filamentation and growth inhibition occur; this is suppressed when ParD is supplied in trans
   3943..4191    -  CDS            parD: PARD_ECOLX - Experimental evidence at protein level: Swiss-Prot protein existence level 1. Antitoxin component of a type II toxin-antitoxin (TA) system involved in plasmid partition. Inhibits the anti-DNA gyrase activity of toxin ParE; reverses and restores gyrase catalytic activity in vitro. The parDE operon alone is capable of stabilizing an RK2-derived minireplicon under defined growth conditions in several different Gram- negative bacteria. It does so by the post-segregational killing (PSK) of plasmid-free cells, also referred to as a plasmid addiction system. Binds its own promoter, autor
   4320..5162    +  CDS            parB: PARB4_ECOLX - Protein predicted: Swiss-Prot protein existence level 4. Involved in plasmid partition. From Escherichia coli.
   5126..5782    +  CDS            parA: PARA4_ECOLX - Protein inferred from homology: Swiss-Prot protein existence level 3. Involved in plasmid partition. From Escherichia coli.
   5942..6028    -  terminator     rrnB T1 terminator: Escherichia coli rrnB; transcription terminator T1 from the E. coli rrnB gene
   6275..6988    +  CDS            superfolder GFP: GFP variant that folds robustly even when fused to poorly folded proteins (Pédelacq et al., 2006)
   7008..7030    +  CDS            lacZα (fragment): LacZα fragment of β-galactosidase; lacZ fragment
>Addgene plasmid #133181 | pOPS0540 | addgene full sequence | sequence record 275224 | Addgene NGS Result
CGCTCTTGGACTCCTGTTGATAGATCCAGTAATGACCTCAGAACTCCATCTGGATTTGTTCAGAACGCTC
GGTTGCCGCCGGGCGTTTTTTATTGGTGAGAATCCAGGCAATTGTGTCTCAAAATCTCTGATGTTACATT
GCACAAGATAAAAATATATCATCATGAACAATAAAACTGTCTGCTTACATAAACAGTAATACAAGGGGTG
TTATGAGCCATATTCAGCGTGAAACGAGCTGTAGCCGTCCGCGTCTGAACAGCAACATGGATGCGGATCT
GTATGGCTATAAATGGGCGCGTGATAACGTGGGTCAGAGCGGCGCGACCATTTATCGTCTGTATGGCAAA
CCGGATGCGCCGGAACTGTTTCTGAAACATGGCAAAGGCAGCGTGGCGAACGATGTGACCGATGAAATGG
TGCGTCTGAACTGGCTGACCGAATTTATGCCGCTGCCGACCATTAAACATTTTATTCGCACCCCGGATGA
TGCGTGGCTGCTGACCACCGCGATTCCGGGCAAAACCGCGTTTCAGGTGCTGGAAGAATATCCGGATAGC
GGCGAAAACATTGTGGATGCGCTGGCCGTGTTTCTGCGTCGTCTGCATAGCATTCCGGTGTGCAACTGCC
CGTTTAACAGCGATCGTGTGTTTCGTCTGGCCCAGGCGCAGAGCCGTATGAACAACGGCCTGGTGGATGC
GAGCGATTTTGATGATGAACGTAACGGCTGGCCGGTGGAACAGGTGTGGAAAGAAATGCATAAACTGCTG
CCGTTTAGCCCGGATAGCGTGGTGACCCACGGCGATTTTAGCCTGGATAACCTGATTTTCGATGAAGGCA
AACTGATTGGCTGCATTGATGTGGGCCGTGTGGGCATTGCGGATCGTTATCAGGATCTGGCCATTCTGTG
GAACTGCCTGGGCGAATTTAGCCCGAGCCTGCAAAAACGTCTGTTTCAGAAATATGGCATTGATAATCCG
GATATGAACAAACTGCAATTTCATCTGATGCTGGATGAATTTTTCTAATAATTAATTGAACTACTTTTCC
GCTGCATAACCCTGCTTCGGGGTCATTATAGCGATTTTTTCGGTATATCCATCCTTTTTCGCACGATATA
CAGGATTTTGCCAAAGGGTTCGTGTAGACTTTCCTTGGTGTATCCAACGGCGTCAGCCGGGCAGGATAGG
TGAAGTAGGCCCACCCGCGAGCGGGTGTTCCTTCTTCACTGTCCCTTATTCGCACCTGGCGGTGCTCAAC
GGGAATCCTGCTCTGCGAGGCTGGCCGTAGGCCGGCCGCGATGCAGGTGGCTGCTGAACCCCCAGCCGGA
ACTGACCCCACAAGGCCCTAGCGTTTGCAATGCACCAGGTCATCATTGACCCAGGCGTGTTCCACCAGGC
CGCTGCCTCGCAACTCTTCGCAGGCTTCGCCGACCTGCTCGCGCCACTTCTTCACGCGGGTGGAATCCGA
TCCGCACATGAGGCGGAAGGTTTCCAGCTTGAGCGGGTACGGCTCCCGGTGCGAGCTGAAATAGTCGAAC
ATCCGTCGGGCCGTCGGCGACAGCTTGCGGTACTTCTCCCATATGAATTTCGTGTAGTGGTCGCCAGCAA
ACAGCACGACGATTTCCTCGTCGATCAGGACCTGGCAACGGGACGTTTTCTTGCCACGGTCCAGGACGCG
GAAGCGGTGCAGCAGCGACACCGATTCCAGGTGCCCAACGCGGTCGGACGTGAAGCCCATCGCCGTCGCC
TGTAGGCGCGACAGGCATTCCTCGGCCTTCGTGTAATACCGGCCATTGATCGACCAGCCCAGGTCCTGGC
AAAGCTCGTAGAACGTGAAGGTGATCGGCTCGCCGATAGGGGTGCGCTTCGCGTACTCCAACACCTGCTG
CCACACCAGTTCGTCATCGTCGGCCCGCAGCTCGACGCCGGTGTAGGTGATCTTCACGTCCTTGTTGACG
TGGAAAATGACCTTGTTTTGCAGCGCCTCGCGCGGGATTTTCTTGTTGCGCGTGGTGAACAGGGCAGAGC
GGGCCGTGTCGTTTGGCATCGCTCGCATCGTGTCCGGCCACGGCGCAATATCGAACAAGGAAAGCTGCAT
TTCCTTGATCTGCTGCTTCGTGTGTTTCAGCAACGCGGCCTGCTTGGCTTCGCTGACCTGTTTTGCCAGG
TCCTCGCCGGCGGTTTTTCGCTTCTTGGTCGTCATAGTTCCTCGCGTGTCGATGGTCATCGACTTCGCCA
AACCTGCCGCCTCCTGTTCGAGCCGACGCGAACGCTCCACGGCGGCCGATGGCGCGGGCAGGGCAGGGGG
AGCCAGTTGCACGCTGTCGCGCTCGATCTTGGCCGTAGCTTGCTGGACTATCGAGCCGACGGACTGGAAG
GTTTCGCGGGGCGCACGCATGACGGTGCGGCTTGCGATGGTTTCGGCATCCTCGGCGGAAAACCCCGCGT
CGATCAGTTCTTGCCTGTATGCCTTCCGGTCAAACGTCCGATTCATTCACCCTCCTTGCGGGATTGCCCC
GGAATTAATTCCCCGGATCGATCCGTCGATCTTGATCCCCTGCGCCATCAGATCCTTGGCGGCAAGAAAG
CCATCCAGTTTACTTTGCAGGGCTTCCCAACCTTACCAGAGGGCGCCCCAGCTGGCAATTCCGGTTCGCT
TGCTGTCCATAAAACCGCCCAGTCTAGCTATCGCCATGTAAGCCCACTGCAAGCTACCTGCTTTCTCTTT
GCGCTTGCGTTTTCCCTTGTCCAGATAGCCCAGTAGCTGACATTCATCCGGGGTCAGCACCGTTTCTGCG
GACTGGCTTTCTACGTGGCTGCCATTTTTGGGGTGAGGCCGTTCGCGGCCGAGGGGCGCAGCCCCTGGGG
GGATGGGAGGCCCGCGTTAGCGGGCCGGGAGGGTTCGAGAAGGGGGGGCACCCCCCTTCGGCGTGCGCGG
TCACGCGCACAGGGCGCAGCCCTGGTTAAAAACAAGGTTTATAAATATTGGTTTAAAAGCAGGTTAAAAG
ACAGGTTAGCGGTGGCCGAAAAACGGGCGGAAACCCTTGCAAATGCTGGATTTTCTGCCTGTGGACAGCC
CCTCAAATGTCAATAGGTGCGCCCCTCATCTGTCAGCACTCTGCCCCTCAAGTGTCAAGGATCGCGCCCC
TCATCTGTCAGTAGTCGCGCCCCTCAAGTGTCAATACCGCAGGGCACTTATCCCCAGGCTTGTCCACATC
ATCTGTGGGAAACTCGCGTAAAATCAGGCGTTTTCGCCGATTTGCGAGGCTGGCCAGCTCCACGTCGCCG
GCCGAAATCGAGCCTGCCCCTCATCTGTCAACGCCGCGCCGGGTGAGTCGGCCCCTCAAGTGTCAACGTC
CGCCCCTCATCTGTCAGTGAGGGCCAAGTTTTCCGCGAGGTATCCACAACGCCGGCGGCCCTACATGGCT
CTGCTGTAGTGAGTGGGTTGCGCTCCGGCAGCGGTCCTGATCCCCCGCAGAAAAAAAGGATCTCAAGAAG
ATCCTTTGATCTTTTCTACATTACTGCATGAGCTTGTGGAAGTGTGCTGAGCATAAATGATTCTCCTAGC
TGTTCTTTGGGTAAGTACGCCATCAGGACGTTGTGAGTGGCGCGATTTTTAGCGGCTGAAATCAGCCCTT
GAGCCTGTCGGCAAGTCGCGTCATGAGGTCCATGCGCTCATGCAGGATCGCCACGACCAACGCGGGTTCG
CCCGCACGCGGCAGGCAAAAAACGTAGTGGTGTTCGCAGCGGGCCATCCGCAGCGCGGGAAAGAGTTCGC
TCATGTCCTTAAACGGGCCTTCGCCGGCGGCAAGCCTGGCTATGCCCTGTTCCAGCTTAGCGATATAGCG
GCGCACCTGCGCCGCGCCCCACTCCCGGCGCGTGTAGCGGATGATGCCGCGTAGATCGGCTTCGGCCTCA
GCCGTGAGGATGTAGGCCGTCAAGCGCGATCCCCGCTGAGTTCTTCATCAAGAATTTCGCCGACGCTCTT
GGTGGACACCTTGCCGGCAAGCCCATCGTTGATGCGGTTCCCCAGCATGGTTTTCAGTTCCTGCCATGCC
TGATCGGCATCAGCGTCACCGGGGAACAGACGTTCGAGGGCGTATTGCTTAATGGTCTTGCCCTGCAAGG
CGGCCAGGGCTTTCAGGCTCTGGTGCTGCTGGTCCGTCATGTCGATTGTCAGGCGGCTCATTGGATAACC
TCCATAAAATACACGTAACCACATTAGCACATATGTGGGCGTGAGGCTACAGCGCGAGGCGCATTAAGGT
CGGGAAAATGCGCTAGGCGCATTTAAATTGCGTATTGCTGTAATGCGCCATGCCGGCTAGACTAGGCCCA
AATGGGTATACCCAATTTGACCAAGGGGGACGCGATGAGGGCGGCCAAGCACTACCGACAACTTCTATCC
ATCGACTTCAACATCGAGGCGCTGGCCTTCGTGCCTGGACCCGACGGCACACGCGGCCGGCGCATCCACG
TCCTGGGGCGCGAGGTCCGCGACCGGCCCGGCCTGGTCGAGTACCTTTCGCCGGCGTTCGGCTCGCGGGT
GGCGCTGGACGGCTACTGCAAGGCCAATTTCGATGCAGTGCTGCACCTGGCGTACCCCGATCATCAGCAA
TGGGGCCACGCATGAAGCGCCGAAGCTACGCCATGCTGCGCGCCGCTGCCGCGCTGGCCGTCCTGGTCGT
TGCCTCGCCGGCATGGGCCGAGCTGCGCGGCGAGGTCGTGCGCATCATCGACGGCGACACCATCGACGTG
CTGGTAGACAAGCAGCCGGTGCGCGTGCGCCTGGTGGACATTGACGCGCCGGAAAAGCGGCAAGCCTTCG
GCGAACGTGCGCGCCAGGCGCTGGCCGGCATGGTGTTCCGCCGGCACGTCCTGGTCGACGAGAAGGACAC
CGACCGTTACGGCCGCACGCTGGGCACCGTCTGGGTCAACATGGAGCTGGCCAGCCGGCCGCCGCAGCCG
CGCAACGTCAACGCCGCGATGGTTCACCAGGGCATGGCGTGGGCCTATCGCTTCCACGGCCGCGCGGCCG
ACCCTGAAATGCTGCGGCTCGAACAGGAGGCGCGAGGCAAGCGCGTCGGCCTCTGGTCCGATCCGCACGC
CGTCGAGCCGTGGAAATGGCGACGCGAGAGCAACAACCGGAGGGACGAAGGTTGAAGGTCGCCCGCATCT
ACCTGCGCGCCAGTACGGACGAGCAGAATCTTGAACGCCAGGAGAGCCTTGTAGCGGCCACGCGGGCCGC
CGGGTACTACGTCGCCGGCATCTACCGCGAGAAGGCGTCCGGCGCACGCGCCGACCGGCCCGAGCTGCTG
CGCATGATCGCGGACCTGCAACCTGGTGAAGTCGTCGTTGCGGAGAAGATCGACCGCATCAGCCGCTTGC
CGTTGGCCGAGGCCGAGCGCCTGGTTGCGTCGATCCGGGCCAAAGGGGCCAAGCTGGCCGTGCCTGGCGT
GGTGGACCTGTCGGAGCTGGCCGCCGAGGCGAACGGAGTGGCGAAAATCGTTCTGGAATCCGTCCAGGAC
ATGCTTTTGAAGCTCGCCTTGCAGATGGCCCGCGACGACTACGAGGATCGGCGCGAGCGTCAACGTCAGG
GTGTCCAGTTGGCGAAGGCCGCCGGCCGCTACACCGGCCGCAAACGTGACGCCGGCATGCACGACCGCAT
CATCACGCTTCGCTCCGGCGGATCGAGCATTGCCAAGACGGCCAAGCTGGTCGGATGCAGCCCGAGCCAG
GTCAAACGAGTGTGGGCGGCCTGGAACGCGCAGCAGCAAAAATAAAGCCGGGCAGTGCCCGGCTTTTCTC
ACCTTTTCGCGTCCCGCAGGGCCGCTGCGAGCGCCCTACCTAGATCCTCGCTTTCCCCCTCGGTGTAGTC
CGGCCAGGGCACGAAGGGCGCGGATGCGAACCTGTTGAGCAGGTCAGATCTAGGGCGGCGGATTTGTCCT
ACTCAGGAGAGCGTTCACCGACAAACAACAGATAAAACGAAAGGCCCAGTCTTTCGACTGAGCCTTTCGT
TTTATTTGATGCCTGCCGAATTCGGATCCGGAGCTCGACACGACATTGTCGTCACCTTTGTCGGGTCCGC
GACAAGCTTTTTGTTCCTCGATCCCGTATGTTTTCGCCTAAATATCTGAAACAGCAGCAAATTATTTTTC
GTTAGCTCAATCGGCCCACTTGGCACGAGTCTTGAAATTTATTGCGAGGCGGCGGAGCTGCCGGCCGCAT
CCGTGCGGCATAACCACGGTTGTGAACAAATGAAGGAAGGCCAAATGCGTAAAGGCGAAGAGCTGTTCAC
TGGTGTCGTCCCTATTCTGGTGGAACTGGATGGTGATGTCAACGGTCATAAGTTTTCCGTGCGTGGCGAG
GGTGAAGGTGACGCAACTAATGGTAAACTGACGCTGAAGTTCATCTGTACTACTGGTAAACTGCCGGTAC
CTTGGCCGACTCTGGTAACGACGCTGACTTATGGTGTTCAGTGCTTTGCTCGTTATCCGGACCATATGAA
GCAGCATGACTTCTTCAAGTCCGCCATGCCGGAAGGCTATGTGCAGGAACGCACGATTTCCTTTAAGGAT
GACGGCACGTACAAAACGCGTGCGGAAGTGAAATTTGAAGGCGATACCCTGGTAAACCGCATTGAGCTGA
AAGGCATTGACTTTAAAGAAGATGGCAATATCCTGGGCCATAAGCTGGAATACAATTTTAACAGCCACAA
TGTTTACATCACCGCCGATAAACAAAAAAATGGCATTAAAGCGAATTTTAAAATTCGCCACAACGTTGAG
GATGGCAGCGTGCAGCTGGCTGATCACTACCAGCAAAACACTCCAATCGGTGATGGTCCTGTTCTGCTGC
CAGACAATCACTATCTGAGCACGCAAAGCGTTCTGTCTAAAGATCCGAACGAGAAACGCGATCATATGGT
TCTGCTGGAGTTCGTAACCGCAGCGGGCATCACGCATGGTATGGATGAACTGTACAAATGAGCTTGGCCA
GTTCCTACGTTTTACAACGTCGTGACTGGG
